>Addgene plasmid #223546 | pTL54_pyCAG-s36GFPmNG-t2A-mCherry3NLS-polyA | addgene full sequence | sequence record 442169 | Addgene NGS Result
AATGGTCAGTATTGAGCGATATCTAGAGAATTCGTATAGGAGATCTTTAATTAAACGCGTGCTAGCGTCG
ACGACTCAGCTGTTGTCATAGTAATGATTGGGTGGAAACATTCCAGGCCTGGGTGGAGAGGCTTTTTGCT
TCCTCTTGCAAAACCACACTGACATTCCAGGCCTGGGTGGAGAGGCTTTTTGCTTCCTCTTGCAAAACCA
CACTGCCCTCTGGAGGGCAGTTGCCTAGCAACTAATTAAAAGAGGATGTCGCACGGCCAGCTGCGGTCAG
TTAGTCACTTCCTGCTTAACTGACTTGACATTTTCTATTTTAAGAGTCGGGAGGAAAATTACTGTGTTGG
AGGCCCTCCGCCATCTTCTGAAGCTGAATCGAATTAACTTGTTTATTGCAGCTTATAATGGTTACAAATA
AAGCAATAGCATCACAAATTTCACAAATAAAGCATTTTTTTCACTGCATTCTAGTTGTGGTTTGTCCAAA
CTCATCAATGTATCTTATCATGTCTGGATCTGATATCATCGTCGACGACGGACGCTAGTTATTAATAGTA
ATCAATTACGGGGTCATTAGTTCATAGCCCATATATGGAGTTCCGCGTTACATAACTTACGGTAAATGGC
CCGCCTGGCTGACCGCCCAACGACCCCCGCCCATTGACGTCAATAATGACGTATGTTCCCATAGTAACGC
CAATAGGGACTTTCCATTGACGTCAATGGGTGGAGTATTTACGGTAAACTGCCCACTTGGCAGTACATCA
AGTGTATCATATGCCAAGTACGCCCCCTATTGACGTCAATGACGGTAAATGGCCCGCCTGGCATTATGCC
CAGTACATGACCTTATGGGACTTTCCTACTTGGCAGTACATCTACGTATTAGTCATCGCTATTACCATGG
TCGAGGTGAGCCCCACGTTCTGCTTCACTCTCCCCATCTCCCCCCCCTCCCCACCCCCAATTTTGTATTT
ATTTATTTTTTAATTATTTTGTGCAGCGATGGGGGCGGGGGGGGGGGGGGGGCGCGCGCCRGGGGGGGGG
GGGGGGGGSGGGGGGSGGGGSGGGGSGRGGCGGAGAGGTGCGGCGGCAGCCAATCAGAGCGGCGCGCTCC
GAAAGTTTCCTTTTATGGCGAGGCGGCGGCGGCGGCGGCCCTATAAAAAGCGAAGCGCGCGGCGGGCGGG
AGTCGCTGCGCGCTGCCTTCGCCCCGTGCCCCGCTCCGCCGCCGCCTCGCGCCGCCCGCCCCGGCTCTGA
CTGACCGCGTTACTCCCACAGGTGAGCGGGCGGGACGGCCCTTCTCCTCCGGGCTGTAATTAGCGCTTGG
TTTAATGACGGCTTGTTTCTTTTCTGTGGCTGCGTGAAAGCCTTGAGGGGCTCCGGGAGGGCCCTTTGTG
CGGGGGGAGCGGCTCGGGGGGTGCGTGCGTGTGTGTGTGCGTGGGGAGCGCCGCGTGCGGCTCCGCGCTG
CCCGGCGGCTGTGAGCGCTGCGGGCGCGGCGCGGGGCTTTGTGCGCTCCGCAGTGTGCGCGAGGGGAGCG
CGGCCGGGGGCGGTGCCCCGCGGTGCGGGGGGGGCTGCGAGGGGAACAAAGGCTGCGTGCGGGGTGTGTG
CGTGGGGGGGTGAGCAGGGGGTGTGGGCGCGTCGGTCGGGCTGCAACCCCCCCTGCACCCCCCTCCCCGA
GTTGCTGAGCACGGCCCGGCTTCGGGTGCGGGGCTCCGTACGGGGCGTGGCGCGGGGCTCGCCGTGCCGG
GCGGGGGGTGGCGGCAGGKGGGGGTGCCGGGCGGGGCGGGGCCGCCYCGGGCCGGGGRGGGCTCGGGGGR
GGGGCGCGGCGGCCCCCGGAGCGCCGGCGGCTGTCGAGGCGCGGCGAGCCGCAGCCATTGCCTTTTATGG
TAATCGTGCGAGAGGGCGCAGGGACTTCCTTTGTCCCAAATCTGTGCGGAGCCGAAATCTGGGAGGCGCC
GCCGCACCCCCTCTAGCGGGCGCGGGGCGAAGCGGTGCGGCGCCGGCAGGAAGGAAATGGGCGGGGAGGG
CCTTCGTGCGTCGCCGCGCCGCCGTCCCCTTCTCCCTCTCCAGCCTCGGGGCTGTCCGCGGGGGGACGGC
TGCCTTCGGGGGGGACGGGGCAGGGCGGGGTTCGGCTTCTGGCGTGTGACCGGCGGCTCTAGAGCCTCTG
CTAACCATGTTCATGCCTTCTTCTTTTTCCTACAGCTCCTGGGCAACGTGCTGGTTATTGTGCTGTCTCA
TCATTTTGGCAAAGAATTCCTCGACTCCGCCTAGGCGCGCCACCTCGAGGCCGCCACCATGAAGTGGGTG
ACCTTCATCAGCCTGCTGTTTCTGTTCAGCAGCGCCTACTCTAGAGGGGGCGGAGCAAGCAAAGGCGAGA
GGCTGTTTAGAGGGAAAGTGCCAATCCTGGTGGAACTGAAAGGAGACGTGAACGGCCACAAGTTCTCTGT
CCGAGGCAAGGGGAAAGGAGATGCCACACGGGGAAAACTGACTCTGAAGTTTATCTGCACCACAGGCAAG
CTGCCCGTGCCTTGGCCAACCCTGGTCACTACCCTGACATACGGCGTGCAGTGTTTCAGCCGATATCCAA
AACACATGAAGCGGCATGACTTCTTTAAAAGTGCTATGCCCAAGGGCTACGTGCAGGAGCGCACCATTTC
ATTCAAGAAGGATGGGAAGTACAAGACCCGGGCCGAGGTGAAGTTTGAAGGGAGAACCCTGGTCAACCGC
ATCAAGCTGAAAGGACGCGACTTCAAGGAAAAAGGGAATATTCTGGGACACAAACTGAGATACAACTTCA
ACAGCCATAAGGTGTACATCACAGCAGATAAGAGAAAAAACGGCATCAAGGCCAAATTCAAGATTAGGCA
CAATGTGAAGGACGGCTCCGTCCAGCTGGCTGATCATTACCAGCAGAACACACCTATTGGCAGAGGGCCC
GTGCTGCTGCCTAGGAATCATTATCTGAGCACTCGCTCCAAACTGTCTAAGGACCCCAAAGAGAAGCGGG
ATCACATGGTGCTGCTGGAATTTGTCACCGCCGCTGGCATCAAACATGGGCGGGACGAGAGATACAAGGG
CGGCAGCGGCGGCACCAGCGGCGGCGGCGGCGGCAGCGGCGTGAGCAAGGGCGAGGAGGATAACATGGCC
TCTCTCCCAGCGACACATGAGTTACACATCTTTGGCTCCATCAACGGTGTGGACTTTGACATGGTGGGTC
AGGGCACCGGCAATCCAAATGATGGTTATGAGGAGTTAAACCTGAAGTCCACCAAGGGTGACCTCCAGTT
CTCCCCCTGGATTCTGGTCCCTCATATCGGGTATGGCTTCCATCAGTACCTGCCCTACCCTGACGGGATG
TCGCCTTTCCAGGCCGCCATGGTAGATGGCTCCGGATACCAAGTCCATCGCACAATGCAGTTTGAAGATG
GTGCCTCCCTTACTGTTAACTACCGCTACACCTACGAGGGAAGCCACATCAAAGGAGAGGCCCAGGTGAA
GGGGACTGGTTTCCCTGCTGACGGTCCTGTGATGACCAACTCGCTGACCGCTGCGGACTGGTGCAGGTCG
AAGAAGACTTACCCCAACGACAAAACCATCATCAGTACCTTTAAGTGGAGTTACACCACTGGAAATGGCA
AGCGCTACCGGAGCACTGCGCGGACCACCTACACCTTTGCCAAGCCAATGGCGGCTAACTATCTGAAGAA
CCAGCCGATGTACGTGTTCCGTAAGACGGAGCTCAAGCACTCCAAGACCGAGCTCAACTTCAAGGAGTGG
CAAAAGGCCTTTACCGATGTGATGGGCATGGACGAGCTGTACAAGGGTATAGAGGGCAGAGGAAGTCTTC
TAACATGCGGTGACGTGGAGGAGAATCCCGGCCCTGGCGTCGCCGCCACCATGGTGAGCAAGGGCGAGGA
GGATAACATGGCCATCATCAAGGAGTTCATGCGCTTCAAGGTGCACATGGAGGGCTCCGTGAACGGCCAC
GAGTTCGAGATCGAGGGCGAGGGCGAGGGCCGCCCCTACGAGGGCACCCAGACCGCCAAGCTGAAGGTGA
CCAAGGGTGGCCCCCTGCCCTTCGCCTGGGACATCCTGTCCCCTCAGTTCATGTACGGCTCCAAGGCCTA
CGTGAAGCACCCCGCCGACATCCCCGACTACTTGAAGCTGTCCTTCCCCGAGGGCTTCAAGTGGGAGCGC
GTGATGAACTTCGAGGACGGCGGCGTGGTGACCGTGACCCAGGACTCCTCCCTGCAGGACGGCGAGTTCA
TCTACAAGGTGAAGCTGCGCGGCACCAACTTCCCCTCCGACGGCCCCGTAATGCAGAAGAAGACCATGGG
CTGGGAGGCCTCCTCCGAGCGGATGTACCCCGAGGACGGCGCCCTGAAGGGCGAGATCAAGCAGAGGCTG
AAGCTGAAGGACGGCGGCCACTACGACGCTGAGGTCAAGACCACCTACAAGGCCAAGAAGCCCGTGCAGC
TGCCCGGCGCCTACAACGTCAACATCAAGTTGGACATCACCTCCCACAACGAGGACTACACCATCGTGGA
ACAGTACGAACGCGCCGAGGGCCGCCACTCCACCGGCGGCATGGACGAGCTGTACAAGACCTCAGGCAGG
ACAGGTAGTCCAAAAAAGAAGAGAAAGGTAGATCCAAAAAAGAAGAGAAAGGTAGATCCAAAAAAGAAGA
GAAAGGTATTATAAGCGGCCGCTCGATAGCAAATGACCCGCAAGCCCGGTGCCTGACGCCCGCCCCACGA
CCCGCAGCGCCCGACCGAAAGGAGCGCACGACCCCATGCATCGATGATCTAGAACTAGTGGATCCCCGAT
CCAATAAAAGATCTTTATTTTCATTAGATCTGTGTGTTGGTTTTTTGTGTGGGCTTGGGGGAGGGGGAGG
CCAGAATGACTCCAAGAGCTACAGGAAGGCAGGTCAGAGACCCCACTGGACAAACAGTGGCTGGACTCTG
CACCATAACACACAATCAACAGGGGAGTGAGCTGGATCCGGCCCTATAAGGCGCGCCGTGCGATAATAAC
GATAACGAATTCAAGCTTGATATCATTCAGGACGAGCCTCAGACTCCAGCGTAACTGGACTGCAATCAAC
TCACTGGCTCACCTTCACGGGTGGGCCTTTCTTCGGTAGAAAATCAAAGGATCTTCTTGAGATCCTTTTT
TTCTGCGCGTAATCTGCTGCTTGCAAACAAAAAAACCACCGCTACCAGCGGTGGTTTGTTTGCCGGATCA
AGAGCTACCAACTCTTTTTCCGAGGTAACTGGCTTCAGCAGAGCGCAGATACCAAATACTGTTCTTCTAG
TGTAGCCGTAGTTAGGCCACCACTTCAAGAACTCTGTAGCACCGCCTACATACCTCGCTCTGCTAATCCT
GTTACCAGTGGCTGCTGCCAGTGGCGATAAGTCGTGTCTTACCGGGTTGGACTCAAGACGATAGTTACCG
GATAAGGCGCAGCGGTCGGGCTGAACGGGGGGTTCGTGCACACAGCCCAGCTTGGAGCGAACGACCTACA
CCGAACTGAGATACCTACAGCGTGAGCTATGAGAAAGCGCCACGCTTCCCGAAGGGAGAAAGGCGGACAG
GTATCCGGTAAGCGGCAGGGTCGGAACAGGAGAGCGCACGAGGGAGCTTCCAGGGGGAAACGCCTGGTAT
CTTTATAGTCCTGTCGGGTTTCGCCACCTCTGACTTGAGCATCGATTTTTGTGATGCTCGTCAGGGGGGC
GGAGCCTATGGAAAAACGCCAGCAACGCAGAAAGGCCCACCCGAAGGTGAGCCAGGTGATTACATTTGGG
CCCTCATTACCAATGCTTAATCAGTGAGGCACCTATCTCAGCGATCTGTCTATTTCGTTCATCCATAGTT
GCCTGACTCCCCGTCGTGTAGATAACTACGATGCGGGAGGGCTTACCATCTGGCCCCAGTGCTGCAATGA
TACCGCGAGAACCACGCTCACCGGCTCCAGATTTATCAGCAATAAACCAGCCAGCCGGGAGGGCCGAGCG
CAGAAGTGATCCTGCAACTTTATCCGCCTCCATCCAGTCTATTAATTGTTGCCGGGAAGCTAGAGTAAGT
AGTTCGCCAGTTAATAGTTTGCGCAACGTTGTTGCCATTGCTACAGGCATCGTGGTGTCACGCTCGTCGT
TTGGTATGGCTTCATTCAGCTCCGGTTCCCAACGATCAAGGCGAGTTACATGATCCCCCATGTTGTGCAA
AAAAGCGGTTAGCTCCTTCGGTCCTCCGATCGTTGCCAGAAGTAAGTTGGCCGCAGTGTTATCACTCATG
GTTATGGCAGCACTGCATAATTCTCTTACTGTCATGCCATCCGTGAGATGCTTTTCTGTGACTGGTGAGT
ACTCAACCAAGTCATTCTGAGAATAGTGTATGCGGCGACCGAGTTGCTCTTGCCCGGCGTCAATACGGGA
TAATACCGCGCCACATAGCAGAACTTTAAAAGTGCTCATCATTGGAAAACGTTCTTCGGGGCGTAAACTC
TCAAGGATCTTACCGCTGTTGAGATCCAGTTCGATGTAACCCACTCGTGCACCCAACTGATCTTCAGCAT
CTTTTACTTTCACCAGCGTTTCTGGGTGAGCAAAAACAGGAAGGCAAAATGCCGCAAAAAAGGGAATAAG
GGCGACACGGAAATGTTGAATACTCATTTTAGCTTCCTTAGCTCCTGAAAATCTCGATAACTCAAAAAAT
ACGCCCGGTAGTGATCTTATTTCATTATGGTGAAAGTTGGAACCTCTTACGTGCCGATCAAGTCAAAAGC
CTCCGGTCGGAGGCTTTTGACTTTCTGCTATGGAGGTCAGGTATGATTTA
Features (pLannotate 1.2.2; 21 found; start..end, strand, type, name):
    386..520     +  polyA_signal   SV40 poly(A) signal: SV40 polyadenylation signal
    606..909     +  enhancer       CMV enhancer: human cytomegalovirus immediate early enhancer
    911..1188    +  promoter       chicken β-actin promoter: No description available
   1189..2205    +  intron         chimeric intron: chimera between introns from chicken β-actin and rabbit β-globin
   2203..2310    +  CDS            HBB (fragment): HBB_LEPEU - Experimental evidence at protein level: Swiss-Prot protein existence level 1. Involved in oxygen transport from the lung to the various peripheral tissues. From Lepus europaeus (European hare).
   2368..3078    +  CDS            Superfolder GFP: Superfolder GFP is a basic (constitutively fluorescent) green fluorescent protein published in 2005, derived from Aequorea victoria. It is reported to be a very rapidly-maturing weak dimer.
   3098..3114    +  promoter       chicken β-actin promoter (fragment): contains a 21-bp deletion relative to the standard chicken β-actin promoter
   3121..3825    +  CDS            mNeonGreen: mNeonGreen is a basic (constitutively fluorescent) green/yellow fluorescent protein published in 2013, derived from Branchiostoma lanceolatum. It is reported to be a very rapidly-maturing monomer with moderate acid sensitivity.
   3901..4608    +  CDS            mCherry: mCherry is a basic (constitutively fluorescent) red fluorescent protein published in 2004, derived from Discosoma sp.. It is reported to be a very rapidly-maturing monomer with low acid sensitivity.
   4630..4650    +  CDS            SV40 NLS: nuclear localization signal of SV40 (simian virus 40) large T antigen
   4654..4674    +  CDS            SV40 NLS: nuclear localization signal of SV40 (simian virus 40) large T antigen
   4678..4698    +  CDS            SV40 NLS: nuclear localization signal of SV40 (simian virus 40) large T antigen
   4723..4746    +  CDS            PuroR (fragment): puromycin N-acetyltransferase; pac from Streptomyces; confers resistance to puromycin
   4808..4827    +  misc_feature   MCS (fragment): pBluescript multiple cloning site
   4833..4881    +  polyA_signal   poly(A) signal: synthetic polyadenylation signal
   5116..5145    +  terminator     T3Te terminator: phage T3 early transcription terminator
   5167..5754    +  rep_origin     ori: high-copy-number ColE1/pMB1/pBR322/pUC origin of replication
   5766..5793    -  terminator     T7Te terminator: phage T7 early transcription terminator
   5817..6677    -  CDS            AmpR: β-lactamase; bla; confers resistance to ampicillin, carbenicillin, and related antibiotics
   6678..6780    -  promoter       cat promoter: promoter of the E. coli cat gene encoding chloramphenicol acetyltransferase
   6781..6812    -  terminator     tonB terminator: bidirectional E. coli tonB-P14 transcription terminator
