[The description below was written by a language model from this plasmid's Addgene catalogue record and pLannotate feature annotations shown in this document.]
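Description:
pTL54_pyCAG-s36GFPmNG-t2A-mCherry3NLS-polyA is a 6,840 bp mammalian expression plasmid carrying the minimal form of the PUFFFIN cassette, a single-plasmid system for labelling cell neighbourhoods. It was assembled by Golden Gate cloning into a compact high-copy receiver backbone of about 1.8 kb. This backbone provides a ColE1/pUC-type origin and a β-lactamase gene for ampicillin selection in E. coli, which the annotation shows driven by a cat promoter. The bacterial elements are flanked by phage T3Te and T7Te and tonB transcription terminators.

The roughly 5 kb insert is a single transcription unit under the strong constitutive CAG promoter, annotated as the CMV enhancer, chicken β-actin promoter and chimeric β-actin/β-globin intron. The first open reading frame fuses s36GFP, a supercharged GFP variant that the annotation software matches to superfolder GFP, to mNeonGreen. A T2A self-cleaving peptide follows, and then mCherry carrying three tandem SV40 nuclear localisation signals. The T2A lets one transcript yield two separate proteins, the green fusion and a nuclear red marker that identifies the expressing cells. A synthetic poly(A) signal terminates the unit, and an SV40 poly(A) signal lies upstream of the promoter.

The record states that this version has no insulator elements and no mammalian selection gene. The short PuroR, MCS, HBB and β-actin promoter fragments in the feature table are therefore probably annotation artefacts or junction remnants, not functional parts. The construct suits transient expression or customisation where only the core cassette is wanted. The record does not describe the mechanism by which neighbouring cells become labelled.
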