Addgene plasmid #223546: pTL54_pyCAG-s36GFPmNG-t2A-mCherry3NLS-polyA
Purpose: Minimal PUFFFIN cassette with s36GFP-mNeonGreen and mCherry-3NLS, separated by t2A self-cleaving peptide, strong constitutive promoter CAG, no insulation or mammalian selection gene
Depositing lab: Sally Lowell. Depositing organization: University of Edinburgh. Publication: PUFFFIN: an ultra-bright, customisable, single-plasmid system for labelling cell neighbourhoods. Lebek T, Malaguti M, Boezio GL, Zoupi L, Briscoe J, Elfick A, Lowell S. EMBO J. 2024 Jul 12. doi: 10.1038/s44318-024-00154-w. PubMed 38997504.
Backbone
  Vector backbone: YCe3736_HC_Amp_ccdB_receiver vector
  Backbone size w/o insert (bp): 1842
  Total vector size (bp): 6840
  Vector type: Mammalian Expression
Growth in bacteria
  Bacterial resistance: Ampicillin, 100 μg/mL
  Growth temperature: 37°C
  Growth strain: NEB Stable
  Copy number: High Copy
Gene/Insert
  Gene/Insert name: s36GFP-mNeonGreen, mCherry-3NLS
  Insert size (bp): 4998
  Promoter: CAG
  Cloning method: Golden Gate
  Sequencing primers: 5′ TCTTACGTGCCGATCAAGTC; 3′ GATCCGGCAAACAAACCACC
Resource information
  A portion of this plasmid was derived from a plasmid made by: Supercharged GFP: custom synthesis by GeneArt based on Addgene plasmid 71758 purchased from Addgene. mNeonGreen: custom synthesis by GeneArt based on Addgene plasmid 231090 purchased from Addgene. mCherry-3NLS: in-house based on Addgene plasmid 176628 purchased from Addgene. PuroR: Addgene #183603. cHS4: Addgene #171499.
Terms and licenses: Academic/Nonprofit Terms; Industry Terms: Not Available to Industry
How to cite: pTL54_pyCAG-s36GFPmNG-t2A-mCherry3NLS-polyA was a gift from Sally Lowell (Addgene plasmid # 223546 ; http://n2t.net/addgene:223546 ; RRID:Addgene_223546)
